>Addgene plasmid #152742 | pGBW-m4133731 | addgene full sequence | sequence record 313507 | Addgene NGS Result
CGTTACATAACTTACGGTAAATGGCCCGCCTGGCTGACCGCCCAACGACCCCCGCCCATTGACGTCAATA
ATGACGTATGTTCCCATAGTAACGCCAATAGGGACTTTCCATTGACGTCAATGGGTGGAGTATTTACGGT
AAACTGCCCACTTGGCAGTACATCAAGTGTATCATATGCCAAGTACGCCCCCTATTGACGTCAATGACGG
TAAATGGCCCGCCTGGCATTATGCCCAGTACATGACCTTATGGGACTTTCCTACTTGGCAGTACATCTAC
GTATTAGTCATCGCTATTACCATGCTGATGCGGTTTTGGCAGTACATCAATGGGCGTGGATAGCGGTTTG
ACTCACGGGGATTTCCAAGTCTCCACCCCATTGACGTCAATGGGAGTTTGTTTTGGCACCAAAATCAACG
GGACTTTCCAAAATGTCGTAACAACTCCGCCCCATTGACGCAAATGGGCGGTAGGCGTGTACGGTGGGAG
GTCTATATAAGCAGAGCTGGTTTAGTGAACCGTCAGATCAGATCTTTGTCGATCCTACCATCCACTCGAC
ACACCCGCCAGCGGCCGCCACCATG
[918 nt withheld, positions 586-1503]
GAAAACCTTTACTTTCAGTCGATGGATTATAAGGACCACGATGGAGACTACAAAGATCATGACATTGATT
ACAAGGACGACGATGACAAATAAGGATCCGCAGGCCTCTGCTAGCTTGACTGACTGAGATACAGCGTACC
TTCAGCTCACAGACATGATAAGATACATTGATGAGTTTGGACAAACCACAACTAGAATGCAGTGAAAAAA
ATGCTTTATTTGTGAAATTTGTGATGCTATTGCTTTATTTGTAACCATTATAAGCTGCAATAAACAAGTT
AACAACAACAATTGCATTCATTTTATGTTTCAGGTTCAGGGGGAGGTGTGGGAGGTTTTTTAAAGCAAGT
AAAACCTCTACAAATGTGGTATTGGCCCATCTCTATCGGTATCGTAGCATAACCCCTTGGGGCCTCTAAA
CGGGTCTTGAGGGGTTTTTTGTGCCCCTCGGGCCGGATTGCTATCTACCGGCATTGGCGCAGAAAAAAAT
GCCTGATGCGACGCTGCGCGTCTTATACTCCCACATATGCCAGATTCAGCAACGGATACGGCTTCCCCAA
CTTGCCCACTTCCATACGTGTCCTCCTTACCAGAAATTTATCCTTAAGGTCGTCAGCTATCCTGCAGGCG
ATCTCTCGATTTCGATCAAGACATTCCTTTAATGGTCTTTTCTGGACACCACTAGGGGTCAGAAGTAGTT
CATCAAACTTTCTTCCCTCCCTAATCTCATTGGTTACCTTGGGCTATCGAAACTTAATTAACCAGTCAAG
TCAGCTACTTGGCGAGATCGACTTGTCTGGGTTTCGACTACGCTCAGAATTGCGTCAGTCAAGTTCGATC
TGGTCCTTGCTATTGCACCCGTTCTCCGATTACGAGTTTCATTTAAATCATGTGAGCAAAAGGCCAGCAA
AAGGCCAGGAACCGTAAAAAGGCCGCGTTGCTGGCGTTTTTCCATAGGCTCCGCCCCCCTGACGAGCATC
ACAAAAATCGACGCTCAAGTCAGAGGTGGCGAAACCCGACAGGACTATAAAGATACCAGGCGTTTCCCCC
TGGAAGCTCCCTCGTGCGCTCTCCTGTTCCGACCCTGCCGCTTACCGGATACCTGTCCGCCTTTCTCCCT
TCGGGAAGCGTGGCGCTTTCTCATAGCTCACGCTGTAGGTATCTCAGTTCGGTGTAGGTCGTTCGCTCCA
AGCTGGGCTGTGTGCACGAACCCCCCGTTCAGCCCGACCGCTGCGCCTTATCCGGTAACTATCGTCTTGA
GTCCAACCCGGTAAGACACGACTTATCGCCACTGGCAGCAGCCACTGGTAACAGGATTAGCAGAGCGAGG
TATGTAGGCGGTGCTACAGAGTTCTTGAAGTGGTGGCCTAACTACGGCTACACTAGAAGAACAGTATTTG
GTATCTGCGCTCTGCTGAAGCCAGTTACCTTCGGAAAAAGAGTTGGTAGCTCTTGATCCGGCAAACAAAC
CACCGCTGGTAGCGGTGGTTTTTTTGTTTGCAAGCAGCAGATTACGCGCAGAAAAAAAGGATCTCAAGAA
GATCCTTTGATCTTTTCTACGGGGTCTGACGCTCAGTGGAACGAAAACTCACGTTAAGGGATTTTGGTCA
TGAGATTATCAAAAAGGATCTTCACCTAGATCCTTTTAAATTAAAAATGAAGTTTTAAATCAATCTAAAG
TATATATGAGTAAACTTGGTCTGACAGTTACCAATGCTTAATCAGTGAGGCACCTATCTCAGCGATCTGT
CTATTTCGTTCATCCATAGTTGCATTTAAATTTCCGAACTCTCCAAGGCCCTCGTCGGAAAATCTTCAAA
CCTTTCGTCCGATCCATCTTGCAGGCTACCTCTCGAACGAACTATCGCAAGTCTCTTGGCCGGCCTTGCG
CCTTGGCTATTGCTTGGCAGCGCCTATCGCCAGGTATTACTCCAATCCCGAATATCCGAGATCGGGATCA
CCCGAGAGAAGTTCAACCTACATCCTCAATCCCGATCTATCCGAGATCCGAGGAATATCGAAATCGGGGC
GCGCCTGGCCTCCGCGCCGGGTTTTGGCGCCTCCCGCGGGCGCCCCCCTCGTCACGGCGAGCGCTGCCAC
GTCAGACGAAGGGCGCAGGAGCGTCCTGATCCTTCCGCCCGGACGCTCAGGACAGCGGCCCGCTGCTCAT
AAGACTCGGCCTTAGAACCCCAGTATCAGCAGAAGGACATTTTAGGACGGGACTTGGGTGACTCTAGGGC
ACTGGTTTTCTTTCCAGAGAGCGGAACAGGCGAGGAAAAGTAGTCCCTTCTCGGCGATTCTGCGGAGGGA
TCTCCGTGGGGCGGTGAACGCCGATGATTATATAAGGACGCGCCGGGTGTGGCACAGCTAGTTCCGTCGC
AGCCGGGATTTGGGTCGCGGTTCTTGTTTGTGGATCGCTGTGATCGTCACTTGGTGAGTAGCGGGCTGCT
GGGCTGGCCGGGGCTTTCGTGGCCGCCGGGCCGCTCGGTGGGACGGAAGCGTGTGGAGAGACCGCCAAGG
GCTGTAGTCTGGGTCCGCGAGCAAGGTTGCCCTGAACTGGGGGTTGGGGGGAGCGCAGCAAAATGGCGGC
TGTTCCCGAGTCTTGAATGGAAGACGCTTGTGAGGCGGGCTGTGAGGTCGTTGAAACAAGGTGGGGGGCA
TGGTGGGCGGCAAGAACCCAAGGTCTTGAGCCCTTCGCTAATGCGGGAAAGCTCTTATTCGGGTGAGATG
GGCTGGGCACCATCTGGGGACCCTGACGTGAAGTTTGTCACTGACTGGAGAACTCGGTTTGTCGTCTGTT
GCGGGGGCGGCAGTTATGGCGGTGCCGTTGGGCAGTGCACCCGTACCTTTGGGAGCGCGCGCCCTCGTCG
TGTCGTGACGTCACCCGTTCTGTTGGCTTATAATGCAGGGTGGGGCCACCTGCCGGTAGGTGTGCGGTAG
GCTTTTCTCCGTCGCAGGACGCAGGGTTCGGGCCTAGGGTAGGCTCTCCTGAATCGACAGGCGCCGGACC
TCTGGTGAGGGGAGGGATAAGTGAGGCGTCAGTTTCTTTGGTCGGTTTTATGTACCTATCTTCTTAAGTA
GCTGAAGCTCCGGTTTTGAACTATGCGCTCGGGGTTGGCGAGTGTGTTTTGTGAAGTTTTTTAGGCACCT
TTTGAAATGTAATCATTTGGGTCAATATGTAATTTTCAGTGTTAGACTTGTAAATTGTCCGCTAAATTCT
GGCCGTTTTTGGCTTTTTTGTTAGACAACATGGGTAAAAAGCCTGAACTCACCGCGACGTCTGTCGAGAA
GTTTCTGATCGAAAAGTTCGACAGCGTCTCCGACCTGATGCAGCTCTCGGAGGGCGAAGAATCTCGTGCT
TTCAGCTTCGATGTAGGAGGGCGTGGATATGTCCTGCGGGTAAATAGCTGCGCCGATGGTTTCTACAAAG
ATCGTTATGTTTATCGGCACTTTGCATCCGCCGCGCTCCCGATTCCGGAAGTGCTTGACATTGGGGAGTT
CAGCGAGAGCCTGACCTATTGCATCTCCCGCCGTGCACAGGGTGTCACGTTGCAAGACCTGCCTGAAACC
GAACTGCCCGCTGTTCTGCAGCCGGTCGCGGAGGCAATGGATGCCATCGCTGCCGCCGATCTTAGCCAGA
CGAGCGGGTTCGGCCCATTCGGACCGCAAGGAATCGGTCAATACACTACATGGCGTGATTTCATATGCGC
GATTGCTGATCCCCATGTGTATCACTGGCAAACTGTGATGGACGACACCGTCAGTGCGTCCGTCGCGCAG
GCTCTCGATGAGCTGATGCTTTGGGCCGAGGACTGCCCCGAAGTCCGGCACCTCGTGCACGCGGATTTCG
GCTCCAACAATGTCCTGACGGACAATGGCCGCATAACAGCGGTCATTGACTGGAGCGAGGCGATGTTCGG
GGATTCCCAATACGAGGTCGCCAACATCTTCTTCTGGAGGCCGTGGTTGGCTTGTATGGAGCAGCAGACG
CGCTACTTCGAGCGGAGGCATCCGGAGCTTGCAGGATCGCCCCGGCTCCGGGCGTATATGCTCCGCATTG
GTCTTGACCAACTCTATCAGAGCTTGGTTGACGGCAATTTCGATGATGCAGCTTGGGCGCAGGGTCGATG
CGACGCAATCGTCCGATCCGGAGCCGGGACTGTCGGGCGTACACAAATCGCCCGCAGAAGCGCCGCCGTC
TGGACCGATGGCTGTGTAGAAGTACTCGCCGATAGTGGAAACCGACGCCCCAGCACTCGTCCGAGGGCAA
AGGAATAAGCTAGTATGTAAGCCTAGTCTTAGATAATAAAATCGCTATCCATCGAAGATGGATGTGTGTT
GGTTTTTTGTGTGTGTAACGCTAGGCGCGCCTGGTGTACCGAGAACGATCCTCTCAGTGCGAGTCTCGAC
GATCCATATCGTTGCTTGGCAGTCAGCCAGTCGGAATCCAGCTTGGGACCCAGGAAGTCCAATCGTCAGA
TATTGTACTCAAGCCTGGTCACGGCAGCGTACCGATCTGTTTAAACCTAGATATTGATAGTCTGATCGGT
CAACGTATAATCGAGTCCTAGCTTTTGCAAACATCTATCAAGAGACAGGATCAGCAGGAGGCTTTCGCAT
GAGTATTCAACATTTCCGTGTCGCCCTTATTCCCTTTTTTGCGGCATTTTGCCTTCCTGTTTTTGCTCAC
CCAGAAACGCTGGTGAAAGTAAAAGATGCTGAAGATCAGTTGGGTGCGCGAGTGGGTTACATCGAACTGG
ATCTCAACAGCGGTAAGATCCTTGAGAGTTTTCGCCCCGAAGAACGCTTTCCAATGATGAGCACTTTTAA
AGTTCTGCTATGTGGCGCGGTATTATCCCGTATTGACGCCGGGCAAGAGCAACTCGGTCGCCGCATACAC
TATTCTCAGAATGACTTGGTTGAGTATTCACCAGTCACAGAAAAGCATCTTACGGATGGCATGACAGTAA
GAGAATTATGCAGTGCTGCCATAACCATGAGTGATAACACTGCGGCCAACTTACTTCTGACAACGATTGG
AGGACCGAAGGAGCTAACCGCTTTTTTGCACAACATGGGGGATCATGTAACTCGCCTTGATCGTTGGGAA
CCGGAGCTGAATGAAGCCATACCAAACGACGAGCGTGACACCACGATGCCTGTAGCAATGGCAACAACCT
TGCGTAAACTATTAACTGGCGAACTACTTACTCTAGCTTCCCGGCAACAGTTGATAGACTGGATGGAGGC
GGATAAAGTTGCAGGACCACTTCTGCGCTCGGCCCTTCCGGCTGGCTGGTTTATTGCTGATAAATCTGGA
GCCGGTGAGCGTGGGTCTCGCGGTATCATTGCAGCACTGGGGCCAGATGGTAAGCCCTCCCGTATCGTAG
TTATCTACACGACGGGGAGTCAGGCAACTATGGATGAACGAAATAGACAGATCGCTGAGATAGGTGCCTC
ACTGATTAAGCATTGGTAACCGATTCTAGGTGCATTGGCGCAGAAAAAAATGCCTGATGCGACGCTGCGC
GTCTTATACTCCCACATATGCCAGATTCAGCAACGGATACGGCTTCCCCAACTTGCCCACTTCCATACGT
GTCCTCCTTACCAGAAATTTATCCTTAAGATCCCGAATCGTTTAAACTCGACTCTGGCTCTATCGAATCT
CCGTCGTTTCGAGCTTACGCGAACAGCCGTGGCGCTCATTTGCTCGTCGGGCATCGAATCTCGTCAGCTA
TCGTCAGCTTACCTTTTTGGCAGCGATCGCGGCTCCCGACATCTTGGACCATTAGCTCCACAGGTATCTT
CTTCCCTCTAGTGGTCATAACAGCAGCTTCAGCTACCTCTCAATTCAAAAAACCCCTCAAGACCCGTTTA
GAGGCCCCAAGGGGTTATGCTATCAATCGTTGCGTTACACACACAAAAAACCAACACACATCCATCTTCG
ATGGATAGCGATTTTATTATCTAACTGCTGATCGAGTGTAGCCAGATCTAGTAATCAATTACGGGGTCAT
TAGTTCATAGCCCATATATGGAGTTCCG
Features (pLannotate 1.2.2; 21 found; start..end, strand, type, name):
      1..304     +  enhancer       CMV enhancer: human cytomegalovirus immediate early enhancer
    377..394     -  promoter       CMV promoter (fragment): human cytomegalovirus (CMV) immediate early promoter
    457..508     +  promoter       CMVd2 promoter: truncated human cytomegalovirus (CMV) immediate early promoter that yields moderately reduced expression relative to the full-length promoter
    562..1503    +  CDS            R1A_SARS2 (fragment) (sequence partly withheld): Experimental evidence at protein level: Swiss-Prot protein existence level 1. [Non-structural protein 10]: Plays a pivotal role in viral transcription by stimulating both nsp14 3'-5' exoribonuclease and nsp16 2'-O-methyltransferase activities. Therefore plays an essential role in viral mRNAs cap methylation. From Severe acute respiratory syndrome coronavirus 2 (2019-nCoV) (SARS-CoV-2).
   1570..1592    +  CDS            FLAG (fragment): FLAG® epitope tag, followed by an enterokinase cleavage site
   1662..1783    -  polyA_signal   SV40 poly(A) signal: SV40 polyadenylation signal
   1806..1875    -  CDS            large T antigen (fragment): large T antigen from SV40 (simian virus 40)
   1898..1944    +  terminator     T7 terminator: transcription terminator for bacteriophage T7 RNA polymerase
   1974..2110    +  terminator     rrnG terminator: transcription terminator from the E. coli ribosomal RNA rrnG operon (Albrechtsen et al., 1991)
   2155..2226    +  misc_feature   3' β-globin insulator: insulator downstream of the human β-globin locus (Farrell et al., 2002)
   2452..3040    -  rep_origin     ori: high-copy-number ColE1/pMB1/pBR322/pUC origin of replication
   3212..3276    -  CDS            bla(M) (fragment): β-lactamase lacking the signal sequence; bla(M); allows cytosolic expression of β-lactamase
   3540..4749    +  promoter       UbC promoter: human ubiquitin C promoter
   4759..5780    +  CDS            HygR (fragment): hygromycin B phosphotransferase confers resistance to hygromycin
   5808..5856    +  polyA_signal   poly(A) signal: synthetic polyadenylation signal
   6122..6982    +  CDS            AmpR: β-lactamase; bla; confers resistance to ampicillin, carbenicillin, and related antibiotics
   6995..7131    +  terminator     rrnG terminator: transcription terminator from the E. coli ribosomal RNA rrnG operon (Albrechtsen et al., 1991)
   7283..7354    +  misc_feature   5' β-globin insulator: insulator upstream of the human β-globin locus (Farrell et al., 2002)
   7359..7405    -  terminator     T7 terminator: transcription terminator for bacteriophage T7 RNA polymerase
   7423..7471    -  polyA_signal   poly(A) signal: synthetic polyadenylation signal
   7502..7551    +  enhancer       CMV enhancer (fragment): human cytomegalovirus immediate early enhancer
