[The description below was written by a language model from this plasmid's Addgene catalogue record and pLannotate feature annotations shown in this document.]
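Description:
pGBW-m4133731 is a mammalian expression plasmid built on the pTwist_CMV_Hygro_6 backbone for producing the SARS-CoV-2 3C-like proteinase (nsp5, the main protease processed out of the ORF1ab polyprotein). It is propagated in E. coli as a high-copy plasmid through a ColE1/pUC-type origin and selected with ampicillin via a full-length β-lactamase gene. For selection in mammalian cells it carries a separate cassette in which the human ubiquitin C promoter drives hygromycin B phosphotransferase, followed by a synthetic polyadenylation signal.

The payload is a codon-optimized nsp5 open reading frame placed downstream of the CMV immediate-early enhancer and promoter elements and terminated by an SV40 polyadenylation signal. The automated annotation matches this coding region to the SARS-CoV-2 replicase polyprotein 1a; the accompanying functional text about nsp10 is a generic description of that polyprotein entry, not of this insert, which the catalogue identifies as nsp5. According to the catalogue, the backbone supplies a C-terminal tag consisting of a TEV protease cleavage site followed by 3xFLAG, so the protease can be detected or immunopurified with anti-FLAG reagents and the tag then removed; the feature table picks up only a FLAG fragment just after the coding sequence, consistent with this arrangement. Bacterial transcription terminators (T7 and rrnG), additional synthetic poly(A) signals and short β-globin insulator elements flank the functional units, presumably to limit read-through and interference between cassettes.

The record supports use for transient or hygromycin-selected stable expression of tagged SARS-CoV-2 main protease in mammalian cells. More specific applications are not stated.
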