Addgene plasmid #152742: pGBW-m4133731
Purpose: Mammalian expression plasmid for SARS-CoV-2 3C-like proteinase
Depositing lab: Ginkgo Bioworks & Benjie Chen. Depositing organization: Ginkgo Bioworks.
Backbone
  Vector backbone: pTwist_CMV_Hygro_6
  Backbone size w/o insert (bp): 6525
  Vector type: Mammalian Expression
  Selectable markers: Hygromycin
Growth in bacteria
  Bacterial resistance: Ampicillin, 100 μg/mL
  Growth temperature: 37°C
  Growth strain: DH5alpha
  Copy number: High Copy
Gene/Insert
  Gene/Insert name: SARS-CoV-2 3C-like proteinase (alt name: nsp5)
  Species: Severe acute respiratory syndrome coronavirus 2
  Insert size (bp): 917
  Mutation: codon optimized
  Entrez Gene: ORF1ab (a.k.a. GU280_gp01)
  Promoter: CMV
  Tag / fusion protein: Cleavable TEV;3xFlag (C terminal on backbone)
  Cloning method: Unknown
Resource information
  A portion of this plasmid was derived from a plasmid made by: GinkgoBioworks
Depositor comments: NCBI reference sequence: YP_009725301.1
How to cite: pGBW-m4133731 was a gift from Ginkgo Bioworks & Benjie Chen (Addgene plasmid # 152742 ; http://n2t.net/addgene:152742 ; RRID:Addgene_152742)
